>Addgene plasmid #176478 | p2T-CMV-HNHx-ABE8eHD-BlastR | addgene full sequence | sequence record 348200 | Addgene NGS Result
AGAGCTGGTTTAGTGAACCGTCAGATCCGCTAGAGATCCGCGGCCGCTAATACGACTCACTATAGGGAGA
GCCGCCACCATGAAACGGACAGCCGACGGAAGCGAGTTCGAGTCACCAAAGAAGAAGCGGAAAGTCGGGT
CAGACAAGAAGTACAGCATCGGCCTGGCCATCGGCACCAACTCTGTGGGCTGGGCCGTGATCACCGACGA
GTACAAGGTGCCCAGCAAGAAATTCAAGGTGCTGGGCAACACCGACCGGCACAGCATCAAGAAGAACCTG
ATCGGAGCCCTGCTGTTCGACAGCGGCGAAACAGCCGAGGCCACCCGGCTGAAGAGAACCGCCAGAAGAA
GATACACCAGACGGAAGAACCGGATCTGCTATCTGCAAGAGATCTTCAGCAACGAGATGGCCAAGGTGGA
CGACAGCTTCTTCCACAGACTGGAAGAGTCCTTCCTGGTGGAAGAGGATAAGAAGCACGAGCGGCACCCC
ATCTTCGGCAACATCGTGGACGAGGTGGCCTACCACGAGAAGTACCCCACCATCTACCACCTGAGAAAGA
AACTGGTGGACAGCACCGACAAGGCCGACCTGCGGCTGATCTATCTGGCCCTGGCCCACATGATCAAGTT
CCGGGGCCACTTCCTGATCGAGGGCGACCTGAACCCCGACAACAGCGACGTGGACAAGCTGTTCATCCAG
CTGGTGCAGACCTACAACCAGCTGTTCGAGGAAAACCCCATCAACGCCAGCGGCGTGGACGCCAAGGCCA
TCCTGTCTGCCAGACTGAGCAAGAGCAGACGGCTGGAAAATCTGATCGCCCAGCTGCCCGGCGAGAAGAA
GAATGGCCTGTTCGGAAACCTGATTGCCCTGAGCCTGGGCCTGACCCCCAACTTCAAGAGCAACTTCGAC
CTGGCCGAGGATGCCAAACTGCAGCTGAGCAAGGACACCTACGACGACGACCTGGACAACCTGCTGGCCC
AGATCGGCGACCAGTACGCCGACCTGTTTCTGGCCGCCAAGAACCTGTCCGACGCCATCCTGCTGAGCGA
CATCCTGAGAGTGAACACCGAGATCACCAAGGCCCCCCTGAGCGCCTCTATGATCAAGAGATACGACGAG
CACCACCAGGACCTGACCCTGCTGAAAGCTCTCGTGCGGCAGCAGCTGCCTGAGAAGTACAAAGAGATTT
TCTTCGACCAGAGCAAGAACGGCTACGCCGGCTACATTGACGGCGGAGCCAGCCAGGAAGAGTTCTACAA
GTTCATCAAGCCCATCCTGGAAAAGATGGACGGCACCGAGGAACTGCTCGTGAAGCTGAACAGAGAGGAC
CTGCTGCGGAAGCAGCGGACCTTCGACAACGGCAGCATCCCCCACCAGATCCACCTGGGAGAGCTGCACG
CCATTCTGCGGCGGCAGGAAGATTTTTACCCATTCCTGAAGGACAACCGGGAAAAGATCGAGAAGATCCT
GACCTTCCGCATCCCCTACTACGTGGGCCCTCTGGCCAGGGGAAACAGCAGATTCGCCTGGATGACCAGA
AAGAGCGAGGAAACCATCACCCCCTGGAACTTCGAGGAAGTGGTGGACAAGGGCGCTTCCGCCCAGAGCT
TCATCGAGCGGATGACCAACTTCGATAAGAACCTGCCCAACGAGAAGGTGCTGCCCAAGCACAGCCTGCT
GTACGAGTACTTCACCGTGTATAACGAGCTGACCAAAGTGAAATACGTGACCGAGGGAATGAGAAAGCCC
GCCTTCCTGAGCGGCGAGCAGAAAAAGGCCATCGTGGACCTGCTGTTCAAGACCAACCGGAAAGTGACCG
TGAAGCAGCTGAAAGAGGACTACTTCAAGAAAATCGAGTGCTTCGACTCCGTGGAAATCTCCGGCGTGGA
AGATCGGTTCAACGCCTCCCTGGGCACATACCACGATCTGCTGAAAATTATCAAGGACAAGGACTTCCTG
GACAATGAGGAAAACGAGGACATTCTGGAAGATATCGTGCTGACCCTGACACTGTTTGAGGACAGAGAGA
TGATCGAGGAACGGCTGAAAACCTATGCCCACCTGTTCGACGACAAAGTGATGAAGCAGCTGAAGCGGCG
GAGATACACCGGCTGGGGCAGGCTGAGCCGGAAGCTGATCAACGGCATCCGGGACAAGCAGTCCGGCAAG
ACAATCCTGGATTTCCTGAAGTCCGACGGCTTCGCCAACAGAAACTTCATGCAGCTGATCCACGACGACA
GCCTGACCTTTAAAGAGGACATCCAGAAAGCCCAGGTGTCCGGCCAGGGCGATAGCCTGCACGAGCACAT
TGCCAATCTGGCCGGCAGCCCCGCCATTAAGAAGGGCATCCTGCAGACAGTGAAGGTGGTGGACGAGCTC
GTGAAAGTGATGGGCCGGCACAAGCCCGAGAACATCGTGATCGAAATGGCCAGAGAGAACCAGACCACCC
AGAAGGGACAGAAGAACAGCCGCGAGAGAATGAAGCGGATCGAAGAGGGCATCAAAGAGCTGGGCAGCGG
AGGATCCTCTGAAGTCGAGTTTAGCCACGAGTATTGGATGAGGCACGCACTGACCCTGGCAAAGCGAGCA
TGGGATGAAAGAGAAGTCCCCGTGGGCGCCGTGCTGGTGCACAACAATAGAGTGATCGGAGAGGGATGGA
ACAGGCCAATCGGCCGCCACGACCCTACCGCACACGCAGAGATCATGGCACTGAGGCAGGGAGGCCTGGT
CATGCAGAATTACCGCCTGATCGATGCCACCCTGTATGTGACACTGGAGCCATGCGTGATGTGCGCAGGA
GCAATGATCCACAGCAGGATCGGAAGAGTGGTGTTCGGAGCACGGGACGCCAAGACCGGCGCAGCAGGCT
CCCTGATGGATGTGCTGCACCACCCCGGCATGAACCACCGGGTGGAGATCACAGAGGGAATCCTGGCAGA
CGAGTGCGCCGCCCTGCTGAGCGATTTCTTTAGAATGCGGAGACAGGAGATCAAGGCCCAGAAGAAGGCA
CAGAGCTCCACCGACTCTGGAGGATCTAGCGGAGGATCCTCTGGAAGCGAGACACCAGGCACAAGCGAGT
CCGCCACACCAGAGAGCTCCGGCGGCTCCTCCGGAGGATCCTCTGAGGTGGAGTTTTCCCACGAGTACTG
GATGAGACATGCCCTGACCCTGGCCAAGAGGGCACGGGATGAGAGGGAGGTGCCTGTGGGAGCCGTGCTG
GTGCTGAACAATAGAGTGATCGGCGAGGGCTGGAACAGAGCCATCGGCCTGCACGACCCAACAGCCCATG
CCGAAATTATGGCCCTGAGACAGGGCGGCCTGGTCATGCAGAACTACAGACTGATTGACGCCACCCTGTA
CGTGACATTCGAGCCTTGCGTGATGTGCGCCGGCGCCATGATCCACTCTAGGATCGGCCGCGTGGTGTTT
GGCGTGAGGAACTCAAAAAGAGGCGCCGCAGGCTCCCTGATGAACGTGCTGAACTACCCCGGCATGAATC
ACCGCGTCGAAATTACCGAGGGAATCCTGGCAGATGAATGTGCCGCCCTGCTGTGCGATTTCTATCGGAT
GCCTAGACAGGTGTTCAATGCTCAGAAGAAGGCCCAGAGCTCCACCAACTCCGGAGGAAGACAGCTGGTG
GAAACCCGGCAGATCACAAAGCACGTGGCACAGATCCTGGACTCCCGGATGAACACTAAGTACGACGAGA
ATGACAAGCTGATCCGGGAAGTGAAAGTGATCACCCTGAAGTCCAAGCTGGTGTCCGATTTCCGGAAGGA
TTTCCAGTTTTACAAAGTGCGCGAGATCAACAACTACCACCACGCCCACGACGCCTACCTGAACGCCGTC
GTGGGAACCGCCCTGATCAAAAAGTACCCTAAGCTGGAAAGCGAGTTCGTGTACGGCGACTACAAGGTGT
ACGACGTGCGGAAGATGATCGCCAAGAGCGAGCAGGAAATCGGCAAGGCTACCGCCAAGTACTTCTTCTA
CAGCAACATCATGAACTTTTTCAAGACCGAGATTACCCTGGCCAACGGCGAGATCCGGAAGCGGCCTCTG
ATCGAGACAAACGGCGAAACCGGGGAGATCGTGTGGGATAAGGGCCGGGATTTTGCCACCGTGCGGAAAG
TGCTGAGCATGCCCCAAGTGAATATCGTGAAAAAGACCGAGGTGCAGACAGGCGGCTTCAGCAAAGAGTC
TATCCTGCCCAAGAGGAACAGCGATAAGCTGATCGCCAGAAAGAAGGACTGGGACCCTAAGAAGTACGGC
GGCTTCGACAGCCCCACCGTGGCCTATTCTGTGCTGGTGGTGGCCAAAGTGGAAAAGGGCAAGTCCAAGA
AACTGAAGAGTGTGAAAGAGCTGCTGGGGATCACCATCATGGAAAGAAGCAGCTTCGAGAAGAATCCCAT
CGACTTTCTGGAAGCCAAGGGCTACAAAGAAGTGAAAAAGGACCTGATCATCAAGCTGCCTAAGTACTCC
CTGTTCGAGCTGGAAAACGGCCGGAAGAGAATGCTGGCCTCTGCCGGCGAACTGCAGAAGGGAAACGAAC
TGGCCCTGCCCTCCAAATATGTGAACTTCCTGTACCTGGCCAGCCACTATGAGAAGCTGAAGGGCTCCCC
CGAGGATAATGAGCAGAAACAGCTGTTTGTGGAACAGCACAAGCACTACCTGGACGAGATCATCGAGCAG
ATCAGCGAGTTCTCCAAGAGAGTGATCCTGGCCGACGCTAATCTGGACAAAGTGCTGTCCGCCTACAACA
AGCACCGGGATAAGCCCATCAGAGAGCAGGCCGAGAATATCATCCACCTGTTTACCCTGACCAATCTGGG
AGCCCCTGCCGCCTTCAAGTACTTTGACACCACCATCGACCGGAAGAGGTACACCAGCACCAAAGAGGTG
CTGGACGCCACCCTGATCCACCAGAGCATCACCGGCCTGTACGAGACACGGATCGACCTGTCTCAGCTGG
GAGGTGACTCTGGCGGCTCAAAAAGAACCGCCGACGGCAGCGAATTCGAGCCCAAGAAGAAGAGGAAAGT
CTAACCGGTCATCATCACCATCACCATTGAGTTTAAACCCGCTGATCAGCCTCGACTGTGCCTTCTAGTT
GCCAGCCATCTGTTGTTTGCCCCTCCCCCGTGCCTTCCTTGACCCTGGAAGGTGCCACTCCCACTGTCCT
TTCCTAATAAAATGAGGAAATTGCATCGCATTGTCTGAGTAGGTGTCATTCTATTCTGGGGGGTGGGGTG
GGGCAGGACAGCAAGGGGGAGGATTGGGAAGACAATAGCAGGCATGCTGGGGATGCGGTGGGCTCTATGG
CTTCTGAGGCGGAAAGAACCAGCTGGGGCTCGATACCGTCGACCTCTAGCTAGAGCTTGGCGTAATCATG
GTCATAGCTGTTTCCTGTGTGAAATTGTTATCCGCTCACAATTCCACACAACATACGAGCCGGAAGCATA
AAGTGTAAAGCCTAGGGTGCCTAATGAGTGAGCTAACTCACATTAATTGCGTTGCGCTCACTGCCCGCTT
TCCAGTCGGGAAACCTGTCGTGCCAGCTGCATTAATGAATCGGCCAACGCGCGGGGAGAGGCGGTTTGCG
TATTGGGCGCTACAGACATGATAAGATACATTGATGAGTTTGGACAAACCACAACTAGAATGCAGTGAAA
AAAATGCTTTATTTGTGAAATTTGTGATGCTATTGCTTTATTTGTAACCATTATAAGCTGCAATAAACAA
GTTGGGGTGGGCGAAGAACTCCAGCATGAGATCCCCGCGCTGGAGGATCATCCAGCCGGCGTCCCGGAAA
ACGATTCCGAAGCCCAACCTTTCATAGAAGGCGGCGGTGGAATCGAAATCTCGTAGCACGTGTCAGTCCT
GCTCCTCGGCCACGAAGTGCTTAGCCCTCCCACACATAACCAGAGGGCAGCAATTCACGAATCCCAACTG
CCGTCGGCTGTCCATCACTGTCCTTCACTATGGCTTTGATCCCAGGATGCAGATCGAGAAGCACCTGTCG
GCACCGTCCGCAGGGGCTCAAGATGCCCCTGTTCTCATTTCCGATCGCGACGATACAAGTCAGGTTGCCA
GCTGCCGCAGCAGCAGCAGTGCCCAGCACCACGAGTTCTGCACAAGGTCCCCCAGTAAAATGATATACAT
TGACACCAGTGAAGATGCGGCCGTCGCTAGAGAGAGCTGCGCTGGCGACGCTGTAGTCTTCAGAGATGGG
GATGCTGTTGATTGTAGCCGTTGCTCTTTCAATGAGGGTGGATTCTTCTTGAGACAAAGGCTTGGCCATG
GTTTAGTTCCTCACCTTGTCGTATTATACTATGCCGATATACTATGCCGATGATTAATTGTCAACACGTG
CTGATCAGATCCGAAAATGGATATACAAGCTCCCGGGAGCTTTTTGCAAAAGCCTAGGCCTCCAAAAAAG
CCTCCTCACTACTTCTGGAATAGCTCAGAGGCAGAGGCGGCCTCGGCCTCTGCATAAATAAAAAAAATTA
GTCAGCCATGGGGCGGAGAATGGGCGGAACTGGGCGGAGTTAGGGGCGGGATGGGCGGAGTTAGGGGCGG
GACTATGGTTGCTGACTAATTGAGATGCATGCTTTGCATACTTCTGCCTGCTGGGGAGCCTGGGGACTTT
CCACACCTGGTTGCTGACTAATTGAGATGCATGCTTTGCATACTTCTGCCTGCTGGGGAGCCTGGGGACT
TTCCACACCCTAACTGACACACATTCCACAGAATTCACTGACTCGCTGCGCTCGGTCGTTCGGCTGCGGC
GAGCGGTATCAGCTCACTCAAAGGCGGTAATACGGTTATCCACAGAATCAGGGGATAACGCAGGAAAGAA
CATGTAAGTGATCTCCAAAAAATAAGTACTTTTTGACTGTAAATAAAATTGTAAGGAGTAAAAAGTACTT
TTTTTTCTAAAAAAATGTAATTAAGTAAAAGTAAAAGTATTGATTTTTAATTGTACTCAAGTAAAGTAAA
AATCCCCAAAAATAATACTTAAGTACAGTAATCAAGTAAAATTACTCAAGTACTTTACACCTCTGCATGT
GAGCAAAAGGCCAGCAAAAGGCCAGGAACCGTAAAAAGGCCGCGTTGCTGGCGTTTTTCCATAGGCTCCG
CCCCCCTGACGAGCATCACAAAAATCGACGCTCAAGTCAGAGGTGGCGAAACCCGACAGGACTATAAAGA
TACCAGGCGTTTCCCCCTGGAAGCTCCCTCGTGCGCTCTCCTGTTCCGACCCTGCCGCTTACCGGATACC
TGTCCGCCTTTCTCCCTTCGGGAAGCGTGGCGCTTTCTCATAGCTCACGCTGTAGGTATCTCAGTTCGGT
GTAGGTCGTTCGCTCCAAGCTGGGCTGTGTGCACGAACCCCCCGTTCAGCCCGACCGCTGCGCCTTATCC
GGTAACTATCGTCTTGAGTCCAACCCGGTAAGACACGACTTATCGCCACTGGCAGCAGCCACTGGTAACA
GGATTAGCAGAGCGAGGTATGTAGGCGGTGCTACAGAGTTCTTGAAGTGGTGGCCTAACTACGGCTACAC
TAGAAGAACAGTATTTGGTATCTGCGCTCTGCTGAAGCCAGTTACCTTCGGAAAAAGAGTTGGTAGCTCT
TGATCCGGCAAACAAACCACCGCTGGTAGCGGTGGTTTTTTTGTTTGCAAGCAGCAGATTACGCGCAGAA
AAAAAGGATCTCAAGAAGATCCTTTGATCTTTTCTACGGGGTCTGACACTCAGTGGAACGAAAACTCACG
TTAAGGGATTTTGGTCATGAGATTATCAAAAAGGATCTTCACCTAGATCCTTTTAAATTAAAAATGAAGT
TTTAAATCAATCTAAAGTATATATGAGTAAACTTGGTCTGACAGTTACCAATGCTTAATCAGTGAGGCAC
CTATCTCAGCGATCTGTCTATTTCGTTCATCCATAGTTGCCTGACTCCCCGTCGTGTAGATAACTACGAT
ACGGGAGGGCTTACCATCTGGCCCCAGTGCTGCAATGATACCGCGGGACCCACGCTCACCGGCTCCAGAT
TTATCAGCAATAAACCAGCCAGCCGGAAGGGCCGAGCGCAGAAGTGGTCCTGCAACTTTATCCGCCTCCA
TCCAGTCTATTAATTGTTGCCGGGAAGCTAGAGTAAGTAGTTCGCCAGTTAATAGTTTGCACAACGTTGT
TGCCATTGCTACAGGCATCGTGGTGTCACGCTCGTCGTTTGGTATGGCTTCATTCAGCTCCGGTTCCCAA
CGATCAAGGCGAGTTACATGATCCCCCATGTTGTGCAAAAAAGCGGTTAGCTCCTTCGGTCCTCCGATCG
TTGTCAGAAGTAAGTTGGCCGCAGTGTTATCACTCATGGTTATGGCAGCACTGCATAATTCTCTTACTGT
CATGCCATCCGTAAGATGCTTTTCTGTGACTGGTGAGTACTCAACCAAGTCATTCTGAGAATAGTGTATG
CGGCGACCGAGTTGCTCTTGCCCGGCGTCAATACGGGATAATACCGCGCCACATAGCAGAACTTTAAAAG
TGCTCATCATTGGAAAACGTTCTTCGGGGCGAAAACTCTCAAGGATCTTACCGCTGTTGAGATCCAGTTC
GATGTAACCCACTCGTGCACCCAACTGATCTTCAGCATCTTTTACTTTCACCAGCGTTTCTGGGTGAGCA
AAAACAGGAAGGCAAAATGCCGCAAAAAAGGGAATAAGGGCGACACGGAAATGTTGAATACTCATACTCT
TCCTTTTTCAATATTATTGAAGCATTTATCAGGGTTATTGTCTCATGAGCGGATACATATTTGAATGTAT
TTAGAAAAATAAACAAATAGGGGTTCCGCGCACATTTCCCCGAAAAGTGCCACCTGACGTCGACGGATCG
GGAGATCGATCTCCCGATCCCCTAGGGTCGACTCTCAGTACAATCTGCTCTGATGCCGCATAGTTAAGCC
AGTATCTGCTCCCTGCTTGTGTGTTGGAGGTCGCTGAGTAGTGCGCGAGCAAAATTTAAGCTACAACAAG
GCAAGGCTTGACCGACAATTGCATGAAGAATCTGCTTAGGGTTAGGCGTTTTGCGCTGCTTCGCGATGTA
CGGGCCAGATATACGCGGGTACCGGCATATGGTTCTTGACAGAGGTGTAAAAAGTACTCAAAAATTTTAC
TCAAGTGAAAGTACAAGTACTTAGGGAAAATTTTACTCAATTAAAAGTAAAAGTATCTGGCTAGAATCTT
ACTTGAGTAAAAGTAAAAAAGTACTCCATTAAAATTGTACTTGAGTATTAACGCGTTGACATTGATTATT
GACTAGTTATTAATAGTAATCAATTACGGGGTCATTAGTTCATAGCCCATATATGGAGTTCCGCGTTACA
TAACTTACGGTAAATGGCCCGCCTGGCTGACCGCCCAACGACCCCCGCCCATTGACGTCAATAATGACGT
ATGTTCCCATAGTAACGCCAATAGGGACTTTCCATTGACGTCAATGGGTGGAGTATTTACGGTAAACTGC
CCACTTGGCAGTACATCAAGTGTATCATATGCCAAGTACGCCCCCTATTGACGTCAATGACGGTAAATGG
CCCGCCTGGCATTATGCCCAGTACATGACCTTATGGGACTTTCCTACTTGGCAGTACATCTACGTATTAG
TCATCGCTATTACCATGGTGATGCGGTTTTGGCAGTACATCAATGGGCGTGGATAGCGGTTTGACTCACG
GGGATTTCCAAGTCTCCACCCCATTGACGTCAATGGGAGTTTGTTTTGGCACCAAAATCAACGGGACTTT
CCAAAATGTCGTAACAACTCCGCCCCATTGACGCAAATGGGCGGTAGGCGTGTACGGTGGGAGGTCTATA
TAAGC
Features (pLannotate 1.2.2; 25 found; start..end, strand, type, name):
     48..66      +  promoter       T7 promoter: promoter for bacteriophage T7 RNA polymerase
    143..1744    +  CDS            dCas9(N): N-terminal portion of catalytically inactive Streptococcus pyogenes dCas9 carrying the D10A mutation (Zetsche et al., 2015)
   1745..2518    +  CDS            dCas9(C) (fragment): C-terminal portion of catalytically inactive Streptococcus pyogenes dCas9 carrying the N863A mutation (Zetsche et al., 2015)
   2528..3004    +  CDS            tadA: TADA_ECOLI - Also known as yfhC. Experimental evidence at protein level: Swiss-Prot protein existence level 1. Catalyzes the deamination of adenosine to inosine at the wobble position 34 of tRNA(Arg2). Essential for cell viability. From Escherichia coli (strain K12).
   3125..3619    +  CDS            tadA: TADA_ECOLI - Also known as yfhC. Experimental evidence at protein level: Swiss-Prot protein existence level 1. Catalyzes the deamination of adenosine to inosine at the wobble position 34 of tRNA(Arg2). Essential for cell viability. From Escherichia coli (strain K12).
   3629..4974    +  CDS            Cas9(C) (fragment): C-terminal portion of Streptococcus pyogenes Cas9 (Zetsche et al., 2015)
   5096..5320    +  polyA_signal   bGH poly(A) signal: bovine growth hormone polyadenylation signal
   5324..5345    +  promoter       SV40 promoter (fragment): SV40 enhancer and early promoter
   5350..5366    +  misc_feature   MCS (fragment): pBluescript multiple cloning site
   5415..5431    -  protein_bind   lac operator: The lac repressor binds to the lac operator to inhibit transcription in E. coli. This inhibition can be relieved by adding lactose or isopropyl-β-D-thiogalactopyranoside (IPTG). lac repressor encoded by lacI
   5439..5469    -  promoter       lac promoter: promoter for the E. coli lac operon
   5484..5505    -  protein_bind   CAP binding site: CAP binding activates transcription in the presence of cAMP. E. coli catabolite activator protein
   5518..5610    -  CDS            lacI (fragment): lac repressor; lacI; The lac repressor binds to the lac operator to inhibit transcription in E. coli. This inhibition can be relieved by adding lactose or isopropyl-β-D-thiogalactopyranoside (IPTG).
   5622..5743    -  polyA_signal   SV40 poly(A) signal: SV40 polyadenylation signal
   5738..5863    -  CDS            ble (fragment): BLE_KLEPN - Experimental evidence at protein level: Swiss-Prot protein existence level 1. Binding protein with a strong affinity to the bleomycin family of antibiotics. Binds to CL990; an antimitotic-antibiotic compound. From Klebsiella pneumoniae.
   5873..5900    -  CDS            BleoR (fragment): antibiotic-binding protein; Sh ble from Streptoalloteichus hindustanus; confers resistance to bleomycin, phleomycin, and Zeocin™
   5901..6299    -  CDS            BSD: blasticidin S deaminase; Aspergillus terreus BSD; confers resistance to blasticidin
   6318..6365    -  promoter       EM7 promoter: synthetic bacterial promoter&nbsp
   6413..6742    -  promoter       SV40 promoter: SV40 enhancer and early promoter
   7126..7714    -  rep_origin     ori: high-copy-number ColE1/pMB1/pBR322/pUC origin of replication
   7885..8745    -  CDS            AmpR: β-lactamase; bla; confers resistance to ampicillin, carbenicillin, and related antibiotics
   8746..8850    -  promoter       AmpR promoter: bla
   8921..8965    -  misc_feature   bom (fragment): basis of mobility region from pBR322
   9298..9677    +  enhancer       CMV enhancer: human cytomegalovirus immediate early enhancer
   9678..6       +  promoter       CMV promoter (across the origin): human cytomegalovirus (CMV) immediate early promoter
