[The description below was written by a language model from this plasmid's Addgene catalogue record and pLannotate feature annotations shown in this document.]
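Description:
p2T-CMV-HNHx-ABE8eHD-BlastR is a mammalian expression plasmid of about 9.9 kb that encodes a compact adenine (A-to-G) base editor for CRISPR applications, built on the p2T-CMV-BlastR backbone. It is propagated in E. coli through a high-copy ColE1/pUC-type origin and an ampicillin resistance gene (β-lactamase under its own promoter). For selection in mammalian cells it carries a blasticidin S deaminase (BSD) cassette driven by the SV40 enhancer/early promoter, with an adjacent EM7 bacterial promoter and an SV40 polyadenylation signal. Short bleomycin-resistance, lac and MCS fragments flanking this cassette appear to be backbone remnants.

The payload is the synthetic HNHx-ABE8eHD open reading frame, expressed from the CMV immediate-early enhancer and promoter and terminated by a bGH polyadenylation signal. A T7 promoter lies just upstream of the coding sequence. The feature table shows how the fusion is laid out: an N-terminal portion of Streptococcus pyogenes Cas9 annotated as carrying the D10A mutation, then two tandem copies of sequence matching E. coli TadA adenosine deaminase, then the C-terminal remainder of Cas9. This fits the design named in the record, in which the deaminase is inserted in place of the Cas9 HNH nuclease domain rather than attached to a terminus. The "HD" in the name plausibly refers to the two-TadA arrangement, though the record does not define it. The specific TadA variant mutations and any nuclear localisation signals are not annotated.

The plasmid has no guide RNA cassette, so a guide must be supplied separately. It is intended for A-to-G editing in mammalian cells with a smaller editor and an alternative targeting scope, and blasticidin can be used to enrich transfected cells.
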