Addgene plasmid #176478: p2T-CMV-HNHx-ABE8eHD-BlastR
Purpose: A-to-G base editor with alternative targeting scope
Depositing lab: Gerald Schwank. Publication: Replacing the SpCas9 HNH domain by deaminases generates compact base editors with an alternative targeting scope. Villiger L, Schmidheini L, Mathis N, Rothgangl T, Marquart K, Schwank G. Mol Ther Nucleic Acids. 2021 Aug 26;26:502-510. doi: 10.1016/j.omtn.2021.08.025. eCollection 2021 Dec 3. PubMed 34631280.
Backbone
  Vector backbone: p2T-CMV-BlastR
  Vector type: Mammalian Expression, CRISPR
  Selectable markers: Blasticidin
Growth in bacteria
  Bacterial resistance: Ampicillin, 100 μg/mL
  Growth temperature: 37°C
  Growth strain: DH5alpha
  Copy number: Unknown
Gene/Insert
  Gene/Insert name: HNHx-ABE8eHD
  Species: Synthetic
  Promoter: CMV
  Cloning method: Unknown
  Sequencing primers: 5′ CGCAAATGGGCGGTAGGCGTG
Terms and licenses: Academic/Nonprofit Terms; Industry Terms: Not Available to Industry
How to cite: p2T-CMV-HNHx-ABE8eHD-BlastR was a gift from Gerald Schwank (Addgene plasmid # 176478 ; http://n2t.net/addgene:176478 ; RRID:Addgene_176478)
